>Addgene plasmid #197316 | mBeta4/pCNA3.1 | addgene full sequence | sequence record 388157 | Addgene NGS Result
GGTTAAAAAATGAGCTGATTTAACAAAAATTTAACGCGAATTAATTCTGTGGAATGTGTGTCAGTTAGGG
TGTGGAAAGTCCCCAGGCTCCCCAGCAGGCAGAAGTATGCAAAGCATGCATCTCAATTAGTCAGCAACCA
GGTGTGGAAAGTCCCCAGGCTCCCCAGCAGGCAGAAGTATGCAAAGCATGCATCTCAATTAGTCAGCAAC
CATAGTCCCGCCCCTAACTCCGCCCATCCCGCCCCTAACTCCGCCCAGTTCCGCCCATTCTCCGCCCCAT
GGCTGACTAATTTTTTTTATTTATGCAGAGGCCGAGGCCGCCTCTGCCTCTGAGCTATTCCAGAAGTAGT
GAGGAGGCTTTTTTGGAGGCCTAGGCTTTTGCAAAAAGCTCCCGGGAGCTTGTATATCCATTTTCGGATC
TGATCAGCACGTGATGAAAAAGCCTGAACTCACCGCGACGTCTGTCGAGAAGTTTCTGATCGAAAAGTTC
GACAGCGTCTCCGACCTGATGCAGCTCTCGGAGGGCGAAGAATCTCGTGCTTTCAGCTTCGATGTAGGAG
GGCGTGGATATGTCCTGCGGGTAAATAGCTGCGCCGATGGTTTCTACAAAGATCGTTATGTTTATCGGCA
CTTTGCATCGGCCGCGCTCCCGATTCCGGAAGTGCTTGACATTGGGGAATTCAGCGAGAGCCTGACCTAT
TGCATCTCCCGCCGTGCACAGGGTGTCACGTTGCAAGACCTGCCTGAAACCGAACTGCCCGCTGTTCTGC
AGCCGGTCGCGGAGGCCATGGATGCGATCGCTGCGGCCGATCTTAGCCAGACGAGCGGGTTCGGCCCATT
CGGACCGCAAGGAATCGGTCAATACACTACATGGCGTGATTTCATATGCGCGATTGCTGATCCCCATGTG
TATCACTGGCAAACTGTGATGGACGACACCGTCAGTGCGTCCGTCGCGCAGGCTCTCGATGAGCTGATGC
TTTGGGCCGAGGACTGCCCCGAAGTCCGGCACCTCGTGCACGCGGATTTCGGCTCCAACAATGTCCTGAC
GGACAATGGCCGCATAACAGCGGTCATTGACTGGAGCGAGGCGATGTTCGGGGATTCCCAATACGAGGTC
GCCAACATCTTCTTCTGGAGGCCGTGGTTGGCTTGTATGGAGCAGCAGACGCGCTACTTCGAGCGGAGGC
ATCCGGAGCTTGCAGGATCGCCGCGGCTCCGGGCGTATATGCTCCGCATTGGTCTTGACCAACTCTATCA
GAGCTTGGTTGACGGCAATTTCGATGATGCAGCTTGGGCGCAGGGTCGATGCGACGCAATCGTCCGATCC
GGAGCCGGGACTGTCGGGCGTACACAAATCGCCCGCAGAAGCGCGGCCGTCTGGACCGATGGCTGTGTAG
AAGTACTCGCCGATAGTGGAAACCGACGCCCCAGCACTCGTCCGAGGGCAAAGGAATAGCACGTGCTACG
AGATTTCGATTCCACCGCCGCCTTCTATGAAAGGTTGGGCTTCGGAATCGTTTTCCGGGACGCCGGCTGG
ATGATCCTCCAGCGCGGGGATCTCATGCTGGAGTTCTTCGCCCACCCCAACTTGTTTATTGCAGCTTATA
ATGGTTACAAATAAAGCAATAGCATCACAAATTTCACAAATAAAGCATTTTTTTCACTGCATTCTAGTTG
TGGTTTGTCCAAACTCATCAATGTATCTTATCATGTCTGTATACCGTCGACCTCTAGCTAGAGCTTGGCG
TAATCATGGTCATAGCTGTTTCCTGTGTGAAATTGTTATCCGCTCACAATTCCACACAACATACGAGCCG
GAAGCATAAAGTGTAAAGCCTGGGGTGCCTAATGAGTGAGCTAACTCACATTAATTGCGTTGCGCTCACT
GCCCGCTTTCCAGTCGGGAAACCTGTCGTGCCAGCTGCATTAATGAATCGGCCAACGCGCGGGGAGAGGC
GGTTTGCGTATTGGGCGCTCTTCCGCTTCCTCGCTCACTGACTCGCTGCGCTCGGTCGTTCGGCTGCGGC
GAGCGGTATCAGCTCACTCAAAGGCGGTAATACGGTTATCCACAGAATCAGGGGATAACGCAGGAAAGAA
CATGTGAGCAAAAGGCCAGCAAAAGGCCAGGAACCGTAAAAAGGCCGCGTTGCTGGCGTTTTTCCATAGG
CTCCGCCCCCCTGACGAGCATCACAAAAATCGACGCTCAAGTCAGAGGTGGCGAAACCCGACAGGACTAT
AAAGATACCAGGCGTTTCCCCCTGGAAGCTCCCTCGTGCGCTCTCCTGTTCCGACCCTGCCGCTTACCGG
ATACCTGTCCGCCTTTCTCCCTTCGGGAAGCGTGGCGCTTTCTCATAGCTCACGCTGTAGGTATCTCAGT
TCGGTGTAGGTCGTTCGCTCCAAGCTGGGCTGTGTGCACGAACCCCCCGTTCAGCCCGACCGCTGCGCCT
TATCCGGTAACTATCGTCTTGAGTCCAACCCGGTAAGACACGACTTATCGCCACTGGCAGCAGCCACTGG
TAACAGGATTAGCAGAGCGAGGTATGTAGGCGGTGCTACAGAGTTCTTGAAGTGGTGGCCTAACTACGGC
TACACTAGAAGAACAGTATTTGGTATCTGCGCTCTGCTGAAGCCAGTTACCTTCGGAAAAAGAGTTGGTA
GCTCTTGATCCGGCAAACAAACCACCGCTGGTAGCGGTGGTTTTTTTGTTTGCAAGCAGCAGATTACGCG
CAGAAAAAAAGGATCTCAAGAAGATCCTTTGATCTTTTCTACGGGGTCTGACGCTCAGTGGAACGAAAAC
TCACGTTAAGGGATTTTGGTCATGAGATTATCAAAAAGGATCTTCACCTAGATCCTTTTAAATTAAAAAT
GAAGTTTTAAATCAATCTAAAGTATATATGAGTAAACTTGGTCTGACAGTTACCAATGCTTAATCAGTGA
GGCACCTATCTCAGCGATCTGTCTATTTCGTTCATCCATAGTTGCCTGACTCCCCGTCGTGTAGATAACT
ACGATACGGGAGGGCTTACCATCTGGCCCCAGTGCTGCAATGATACCGCGAGACCCACGCTCACCGGCTC
CAGATTTATCAGCAATAAACCAGCCAGCCGGAAGGGCCGAGCGCAGAAGTGGTCCTGCAACTTTATCCGC
CTCCATCCAGTCTATTAATTGTTGCCGGGAAGCTAGAGTAAGTAGTTCGCCAGTTAATAGTTTGCGCAAC
GTTGTTGCCATTGCTACAGGCATCGTGGTGTCACGCTCGTCGTTTGGTATGGCTTCATTCAGCTCCGGTT
CCCAACGATCAAGGCGAGTTACATGATCCCCCATGTTGTGCAAAAAAGCGGTTAGCTCCTTCGGTCCTCC
GATCGTTGTCAGAAGTAAGTTGGCCGCAGTGTTATCACTCATGGTTATGGCAGCACTGCATAATTCTCTT
ACTGTCATGCCATCCGTAAGATGCTTTTCTGTGACTGGTGAGTACTCAACCAAGTCATTCTGAGAATAGT
GTATGCGGCGACCGAGTTGCTCTTGCCCGGCGTCAATACGGGATAATACCGCGCCACATAGCAGAACTTT
AAAAGTGCTCATCATTGGAAAACGTTCTTCGGGGCGAAAACTCTCAAGGATCTTACCGCTGTTGAGATCC
AGTTCGATGTAACCCACTCGTGCACCCAACTGATCTTCAGCATCTTTTACTTTCACCAGCGTTTCTGGGT
GAGCAAAAACAGGAAGGCAAAATGCCGCAAAAAAGGGAATAAGGGCGACACGGAAATGTTGAATACTCAT
ACTCTTCCTTTTTCAATATTATTGAAGCATTTATCAGGGTTATTGTCTCATGAGCGGATACATATTTGAA
TGTATTTAGAAAAATAAACAAATAGGGGTTCCGCGCACATTTCCCCGAAAAGTGCCACCTGACGTCGACG
GATCGGGAGATCTCCCGATCCCCTATGGTGCACTCTCAGTACAATCTGCTCTGATGCCGCATAGTTAAGC
CAGTATCTGCTCCCTGCTTGTGTGTTGGAGGTCGCTGAGTAGTGCGCGAGCAAAATTTAAGCTACAACAA
GGCAAGGCTTGACCGACAATTGCATGAAGAATCTGCTTAGGGTTAGGCGTTTTGCGCTGCTTCGCGATGT
ACGGGCCAGATATACGCGTTGACATTGATTATTGACTAGTTATTAATAGTAATCAATTACGGGGTCATTA
GTTCATAGCCCATATATGGAGTTCCGCGTTACATAACTTACGGTAAATGGCCCGCCTGGCTGACCGCCCA
ACGACCCCCGCCCATTGACGTCAATAATGACGTATGTTCCCATAGTAACGCCAATAGGGACTTTCCATTG
ACGTCAATGGGTGGAGTATTTACGGTAAACTGCCCACTTGGCAGTACATCAAGTGTATCATATGCCAAGT
ACGCCCCCTATTGACGTCAATGACGGTAAATGGCCCGCCTGGCATTATGCCCAGTACATGACCTTATGGG
ACTTTCCTACTTGGCAGTACATCTACGTATTAGTCATCGCTATTACCATGGTGATGCGGTTTTGGCAGTA
CATCAATGGGCGTGGATAGCGGTTTGACTCACGGGGATTTCCAAGTCTCCACCCCATTGACGTCAATGGG
AGTTTGTTTTGGCACCAAAATCAACGGGACTTTCCAAAATGTCGTAACAACTCCGCCCCATTGACGCAAA
TGGGCGGTAGGCGTGTACGGTGGGAGGTCTATATAAGCAGAGCTCTCTGGCTAACTAGAGAACCCACTGC
TTACTGGCTTATCGAAATTAATACGACTCACTATAGGGAGACCCAAGCTGGCTAGCGTTTAAACTTAAGC
TTGGTACCGCCATGGCGAAGCTCAGGGTGTCTTACGAGTACACGGAAGCCGAAGACAAGAGCATCCGGCT
CGGCTTGTTCCTCATCGTCTCCGGCATCCTGTCGCTCTTCATCTTCGGCTTCTGCTGGCTCAGTCCCGCC
TTGCAGGATCTGCAAGCCACGGCGGCCAACTGCACCGTGCTGTCGGTGCAGCAGATCGGCGAGGTGTTCG
AGTGCACCTTCACCTGTGGCACCGACTGCAGGGGCACCTCGCAGTATCCCTGCGTCCAGGTGTACGTGAA
CAACTCCGAGTCCAACTCCAGGGCGCTGCTACACAGCGACCAGCACCAGCTCCTGACCAACCCCAAGTGC
TCCTATATCCCGCCCTGTAAGAGAGAAAACCAGAAGAACTCGGAGAGCGTCATGAACTGGCAGCAGTATT
GGAAAGATGAGATCGGTTCCCAGCCATTCACTTGCTATTTTAATCAGCATCAGAGACCAGAGGACGTTCT
CCTACAGCGCACACACGACGAGATTGCTCTCCTGCACTGCTTCCTCTGGCCGGTGGTGGCGTTTGTGGTG
GGTGTTCTCATCGTGGTCCTGACCATCTGTGCCAAGAGCCTGGCGGTCAAGGCGGAAGCCATGAAGAAAC
GCAAGTTCTCTTATCCATATGATGTTCCAGATTATGCTTAACGGCCGCTCGAGTCTAGAGGGCCCGTTTA
AACCCGCTGATCAGCCTCGACTGTGCCTTCTAGTTGCCAGCCATCTGTTGTTTGCCCCTCCCCCGTGCCT
TCCTTGACCCTGGAAGGTGCCACTCCCACTGTCCTTTCCTAATAAAATGAGGAAATTGCATCGCATTGTC
TGAGTAGGTGTCATTCTATTCTGGGGGGTGGGGTGGGGCAGGACAGCAAGGGGGAGGATTGGGAAGACAA
TAGCAGGCATGCTGGGGATGCGGTGGGCTCTATGGCTTCTGAGGCGGAAAGAACCAGCTGGGGCTCTAGG
GGGTATCCCC
[124 nt withheld, positions 5821-5944]
C
[91 nt withheld, positions 5946-6036]
A
[49 nt withheld, positions 6038-6086]
CCTTTGACGTTGGAGTCCACGTTCTTT
[37 nt withheld, positions 6114-6150]
ACCCTATCTCGGTCTATTCTTTTGATTTATAAGGGATTTTGCCGATTTCGGCCTATT
Features (pLannotate 1.2.2; 20 found; start..end, strand, type, name):
     56..385     +  promoter       SV40 promoter: SV40 enhancer and early promoter
    434..1459    +  CDS            HygR: aminoglycoside phosphotransferase from E. coli; aph(4)-Ia; confers resistance to hygromycin
   1469..1594    +  CDS            ble (fragment): BLE_KLEPN - Experimental evidence at protein level: Swiss-Prot protein existence level 1. Binding protein with a strong affinity to the bleomycin family of antibiotics. Binds to CL990; an antimitotic-antibiotic compound. From Klebsiella pneumoniae.
   1589..1710    +  polyA_signal   SV40 poly(A) signal: SV40 polyadenylation signal
   1783..1799    -  protein_bind   lac operator: The lac repressor binds to the lac operator to inhibit transcription in E. coli. This inhibition can be relieved by adding lactose or isopropyl-β-D-thiogalactopyranoside (IPTG). lac repressor encoded by lacI
   1807..1837    -  promoter       lac promoter: promoter for the E. coli lac operon
   1852..1873    -  protein_bind   CAP binding site: CAP binding activates transcription in the presence of cAMP. E. coli catabolite activator protein
   1886..1978    -  CDS            lacI (fragment): lac repressor; lacI; The lac repressor binds to the lac operator to inhibit transcription in E. coli. This inhibition can be relieved by adding lactose or isopropyl-β-D-thiogalactopyranoside (IPTG).
   2161..2749    -  rep_origin     ori: high-copy-number ColE1/pMB1/pBR322/pUC origin of replication
   2920..3780    -  CDS            AmpR: β-lactamase; bla; confers resistance to ampicillin, carbenicillin, and related antibiotics
   3781..3885    -  promoter       AmpR promoter: bla
   3944..3996    -  misc_feature   bom (fragment): basis of mobility region from pBR322
   4151..4530    +  enhancer       CMV enhancer: human cytomegalovirus immediate early enhancer
   4531..4734    +  promoter       CMV promoter: human cytomegalovirus (CMV) immediate early promoter
   4730..4763    +  LTR            5' LTR (truncated) (fragment): truncated 5' long terminal repeat (LTR) from HIV-1
   4779..4797    +  promoter       T7 promoter: promoter for bacteriophage T7 RNA polymerase
   4842..5471    +  CDS            Kcnmb4: KCMB4_MOUSE - Experimental evidence at protein level: Swiss-Prot protein existence level 1. Regulatory subunit of the calcium activated potassium KCNMA1 (maxiK) channel. Modulates the calcium sensitivity and gating kinetics of KCNMA1, thereby contributing to KCNMA1 channel diversity. Decreases the gating kinetics and calcium sensitivity of the KCNMA1 channel, but with fast deactivation kinetics. May decrease KCNMA1 channel openings at low calcium concentrations but increases channel openings at high calcium concentrations. Makes KCNMA1 channel resistant to 100 nM charybdotoxin (CTX) toxin conc
   5551..5775    +  polyA_signal   bGH poly(A) signal: bovine growth hormone polyadenylation signal
   5779..5800    +  promoter       SV40 promoter (fragment): SV40 enhancer and early promoter
   5821..42      +  rep_origin     f1 ori (across the origin) (sequence partly withheld): f1 bacteriophage origin of replication; arrow indicates direction of (+) strand synthesis
