[The description below was written by a language model from this plasmid's Addgene catalogue record and pLannotate feature annotations shown in this document.]
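Description:
mBeta4/pCNA3.1 is a mammalian expression plasmid built on a pcDNA3.1-type backbone that encodes the mouse BK channel beta4 subunit (Kcnmb4, listed as Slo B4), a regulatory partner of the calcium-activated potassium channel KCNMA1 that modulates its calcium sensitivity and gating kinetics. In the 6,207 nt sequenced record, the Kcnmb4 coding sequence sits downstream of the human cytomegalovirus immediate-early enhancer and promoter and is followed by the bovine growth hormone polyadenylation signal, giving strong constitutive expression in transfected mammalian cells. A T7 promoter lies between the CMV promoter and the insert and could support in vitro transcription. The catalogue entry states that the insert carries a C-terminal HA epitope tag, but the feature table does not annotate this tag separately. The short "HIV-1 LTR" fragment called just after the CMV promoter is probably an annotation artefact of sequence similarity rather than a functional viral element.

The plasmid is propagated in E. coli through a high-copy ColE1/pUC-type origin and selected with ampicillin via the β-lactamase gene; an f1 origin is also present for single-stranded DNA production. For mammalian selection, the annotation shows an SV40 early promoter driving a hygromycin resistance gene terminated by the SV40 poly(A) signal, indicating a hygromycin version of the backbone. A small ble fragment follows this marker and looks like a remnant rather than a functional gene. Remnants of the lac promoter and operator region are also present in the backbone.

According to the record, the construct expresses the antigen used to generate, and serves as a validated antigen plasmid for, a monoclonal antibody against the BK beta4 subunit (clone L18A/3R). This makes it useful as a positive control in antibody validation by heterologous expression.
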