Addgene plasmid #197316: mBeta4/pCNA3.1
Purpose: Plasmid expressing an antigen used to generate an antibody that targets the BK beta4 potassium channel subunit
Depositing lab: Robert Brenner. Depositing organization: University of Texas Health Science Center at San Antonio.
Backbone
  Vector backbone: pcDNA3.1
  Vector type: Mammalian Expression
Growth in bacteria
  Bacterial resistance: Ampicillin, 100 μg/mL
  Growth temperature: 37°C
  Growth strain: DH5alpha
  Copy number: Unknown
Gene/Insert
  Gene/Insert name: Slo B4
  Species: M. musculus (mouse)
  Entrez Gene: Kcnmb4 (a.k.a. 1700058G18Rik, 2900045G12Rik)
  Tag / fusion protein: HA (C terminal on insert)
  Cloning method: Unknown
Terms and licenses: Academic/Nonprofit Terms; Industry Terms: Not Available to Industry
Depositor comments: This is a validated antigen plasmid of Anti-BK beta4 K+ channel [L18A/3R].
How to cite: mBeta4/pCNA3.1 was a gift from Robert Brenner (Addgene plasmid # 197316 ; http://n2t.net/addgene:197316 ; RRID:Addgene_197316)
